Addgene plasmid #112654: p415 Glo3 R59K ΔGRM-ΔC
Purpose: Expression S.cerevisiae
Depositing lab: Blanche Schwappach. Depositing organization: Universitaetsmedizin Goettingen. Publication: Dissection of GTPase-activating proteins reveals functional asymmetry in the COPI coat of budding yeast. Arakel EC, Huranova M, Estrada AF, Rau EM, Spang A, Schwappach B. J Cell Sci. 2019 Aug 29;132(16). pii: jcs.232124. doi: 10.1242/jcs.232124. PubMed 31331965.
Backbone
  Vector backbone: P415 Met25
  Vector type: Yeast Expression
  Selectable markers: LEU2
Growth in bacteria
  Bacterial resistance: Ampicillin, 100 μg/mL
  Growth temperature: 37°C
  Growth strain: DH5alpha
  Copy number: Unknown
Gene/Insert
  Gene/Insert name: Glo3 R59K ΔGRM ΔC (alt name: YER122C)
  Species: S. cerevisiae (budding yeast)
  Insert size (bp): 1128
  Mutation: R59K, Δ376-493 (deletion of Glo3 motif & C-terminal amphipathic helix)
  Promoter: Met25
  Cloning method: Restriction Enzyme; 5′ cloning site BamH1 (not destroyed); 3′ cloning site Xma1 (not destroyed)
  Sequencing primers: 5′ GGCACCTTGTCCAATTGAACACGCTCGATG; 3′ TTTTCAGTATAATGTTACATGCGTACACGC
Terms and licenses: Academic/Nonprofit Terms; Industry Terms: Not Available to Industry
How to cite: p415 Glo3 R59K ΔGRM-ΔC was a gift from Blanche Schwappach (Addgene plasmid # 112654 ; http://n2t.net/addgene:112654 ; RRID:Addgene_112654)
