[The description below was written by a language model from this plasmid's Addgene catalogue record and pLannotate feature annotations shown in this document.]
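Description:
p415 Glo3 R59K ΔGRM-ΔC is a yeast–E. coli shuttle vector for expressing a mutant, truncated form of the Saccharomyces cerevisiae ARF GTPase-activating protein Glo3 (YER122C) in budding yeast. It is built on the p415 Met25 backbone, a centromeric plasmid. A CEN6/ARS element provides replication and stable segregation in yeast, which normally means low copy number. The LEU2 gene, under its own promoter, allows selection in leucine auxotrophs. In bacteria the roughly 7.8 kb plasmid is maintained through a ColE1/pUC-type origin and selected with ampicillin via β-lactamase. Remnants of its pBluescript-derived ancestry are also annotated, including an f1 origin, lacZα and lac regulatory fragments, and flanking T3 and T7 promoters. These play no role in yeast expression.

The expression cassette places the Glo3 coding sequence, cloned between BamHI and XmaI sites in the polylinker, downstream of the MET17 (MET25) promoter and upstream of the CYC1 terminator. This promoter is repressed by methionine, so expression can be tuned through the methionine content of the medium. The insert of about 1.1 kb carries the R59K substitution and lacks residues 376–493, which removes the Glo3 motif (GRM) and the C-terminal amphipathic helix. This matches the feature table, which annotates the GLO3 open reading frame as a fragment. No epitope tag or reporter is recorded.

Glo3 acts on ARF-family GTPases in retrograde Golgi-to-ER transport. The associated study dissects GTPase-activating proteins in the yeast COPI coat, so this plasmid most likely serves as one of a series of domain and point mutants for testing which regions of Glo3 are needed for its function in vivo.
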