Features (pLannotate 1.2.2; 24 found; start..end, strand, type, name):
      1..350     +  promoter       MET17 promoter: S. cerevisiae MET17; expression is repressed by methionine; MET15; MET25
    350..368     +  misc_feature   MCS (fragment): pBluescript multiple cloning site
    372..1496    +  CDS            GLO3 (fragment): GLO3_YEAST - Experimental evidence at protein level: Swiss-Prot protein existence level 1. GTPase-activating protein for the ADP ribosylation factor (ARF) family. Involved in retrograde vesicular transport from the Golgi to the endoplasmic reticulum. From Saccharomyces cerevisiae (strain ATCC 204508 / S288c) (Baker's yeast).
   1502..1554    +  misc_feature   MCS (fragment): pBluescript multiple cloning site
   1555..1802    +  terminator     CYC1 terminator: S. cerevisiae CYC1; transcription terminator for CYC1
   1821..1839    -  promoter       T7 promoter: promoter for bacteriophage T7 RNA polymerase
   1847..2002    +  CDS            lacZα (fragment): LacZα fragment of β-galactosidase; lacZ fragment
   2006..2434    +  rep_origin     f1 ori (sequence partly withheld): f1 bacteriophage origin of replication; arrow indicates direction of (+) strand synthesis
   2462..2514    -  misc_feature   bom (fragment): basis of mobility region from pBR322
   2545..2622    +  CDS            YO192_YEAST (fragment): Experimental evidence at protein level: Swiss-Prot protein existence level 1. From Saccharomyces cerevisiae (strain ATCC 204508 / S288c) (Baker's yeast).
   2762..3169    +  promoter       LEU2 promoter: S. cerevisiae LEU2
   3170..4264    +  CDS            LEU2: 3-isopropylmalate dehydrogenase, required for leucine biosynthesis; S. cerevisiae LEU2; yeast auxotrophic marker
   4626..4742    -  CDS            NFS1 (fragment): NFS1_YEAST - Also known as SPL1 From Saccharomyces cerevisiae (strain ATCC 204508 / S288c) (Baker's yeast).
   4741..4791    -  misc_feature   bom (fragment): basis of mobility region from pBR322
   4893..4928    -  CDS            rop (fragment): Rop protein, which maintains plasmids at low copy number; rop
   4997..5500    -  misc_feature   CEN/ARS: S. cerevisiae CEN6 centromere fused to an autonomously replicating sequence
   5537..5641    +  promoter       AmpR promoter: bla
   5642..6502    +  CDS            AmpR: β-lactamase; bla; confers resistance to ampicillin, carbenicillin, and related antibiotics
   6673..7261    +  rep_origin     ori: high-copy-number ColE1/pMB1/pBR322/pUC origin of replication
   7444..7536    +  CDS            lacI (fragment): lac repressor; lacI; The lac repressor binds to the lac operator to inhibit transcription in E. coli. This inhibition can be relieved by adding lactose or isopropyl-β-D-thiogalactopyranoside (IPTG).
   7549..7570    +  protein_bind   CAP binding site: CAP binding activates transcription in the presence of cAMP. E. coli catabolite activator protein
   7585..7615    +  promoter       lac promoter: promoter for the E. coli lac operon
   7623..7639    +  protein_bind   lac operator: The lac repressor binds to the lac operator to inhibit transcription in E. coli. This inhibition can be relieved by adding lactose or isopropyl-β-D-thiogalactopyranoside (IPTG). lac repressor encoded by lacI
   7684..7702    +  promoter       T3 promoter: promoter for bacteriophage T3 RNA polymerase
>Addgene plasmid #112654 | p415 Glo3 R59K ΔGRM-ΔC | addgene full sequence | sequence record 256087 | Addgene NGS Result
TTATTTTTTGCTTTTTCTCTTGAGGTCACATGATCGCAAAATGGCAAATGGCACGTGAAGCTGTCGATAT
TGGGGAACTGTGGTGGTTGGCAAATGACTAATTAAGTTAGTCAAGGCGCCATCCTCATGAAAACTGTGTA
ACATAATAACCGAAGTGTCGAAAAGGTGGCACCTTGTCCAATTGAACACGCTCGATGAAAAAAATAAGAT
ATATATAAGGTTAAGTAAAGCGTCTGTTAGAAAGGAAGTTTTTCCTTTTTCTTGCTCTCTTGTCTTTTCA
TCTACTATTTCCTTCGTGTAATACAGGGTCGTCAGATACATAGATACAATTCTATTACCCCCATCCATAC
TCTAGAACTAGTGGATCCGCGATGAGTAACGATGAAGGAGAAACATTTGCCACGGAACAGACTACTCAAC
AAGTTTTTCAGAAGCTAGGTAGCAACATGGAAAATCGAGTTTGTTTTGATTGTGGTAACAAGAATCCTAC
TTGGACTTCGGTACCTTTTGGTGTGATGCTGTGTATTCAATGCTCTGCTGTGCATAAGAACATGGGTGTT
CATATCACCTTTGTAAAGTCTTCTACATTAGATAAATGGACAATTAACAATTTAAGAAGGTTTAAGTTGG
GTGGGAACCATAAGGCTCGTGATTTTTTCTTAAAGAACAATGGGAAACAGCTACTAAATACAGCAAATGT
TGACGCGAAAACAAAATATACGAGCCCTGTTGCTAAGAAATATAAGATACATCTCGACAAGAAGGTTCAA
AAGGATATGGAGTTATACCCATCAGAATTAGTCTTGAACGGTCAAGATTCTTCGGACTCACCGTTGGACA
CCGATTCAGACGCTTCCAGGTCGACTTCCAAAGAAAATAGTGTTGACGACTTTTTCTCTAATTGGCAAAA
ACCAAGCTCCAATTCCAGTTCTAAACTCAATGTAAATACAGGCTCTCTCGCCCCAAAAAACAACACCACA
GGCAGCACACCCAAGACCACTGTCACTAAAACGAGAAGTTCCATCTTAACGGCTAGCAGAAAGAAACCGG
TATTAAACTCGCAAGATAAAAAGAAACATTCAATTTTGTCTTCGTCAAGAAAGCCCACTAGACTAACCGC
AAAGAAAGTCGACAAATCACAGGCAGAAGACTTGTTTGATCAATTTAAAAAAGAGGCTCAACAAGAAAAG
GAGGACGAGTTCACTAATTCGTCTTCTAGCACCAAAATTAGACAAAATGATTACGATTCCCAATTTATGA
ATAACAGTAAAGGCAACAATAATAACAGTATAGATGATATTAATACCCAGCCTGATGAATTCAATGATTT
TTTAAATGACACTTCAAACAGCTTCGACACAACTAGAAAAGAACAGCAAGATACTTTAACACCCAAGTTT
GCCAAATTGGGATTTGGTATGACCATGAATGACGCCAATGATTTGGCAAAGCAACAAAAAGAATCTCAGA
AAATAGCTCAGGGACCAAGATATACGTAATCCCCCCGGGCTGCAGGAATTCGATATCAAGCTTATCGATA
CCGTCGACCTCGAGTCATGTAATTAGTTATGTCACGCTTACATTCACGCCCTCCCCCCACATCCGCTCTA
ACCGAAAAGGAAGGAGTTAGACAACCTGAAGTCTAGGTCCCTATTTATTTTTTTATAGTTATGTTAGTAT
TAAGAACGTTATTTATATTTCAAATTTTTCTTTTTTTTCTGTACAGACGCGTGTACGCATGTAACATTAT
ACTGAAAACCTTGCTTGAGAAGGTTTTGGGACGCTCGAAGGCTTTAATTTGCGGCCGGTACCCAATTCGC
CCTATAGTGAGTCGTATTACGCGCGCTCACTGGCCGTCGTTTTACAACGTCGTGACTGGGAAAACCCTGG
CGTTACCCAACTTAATCGCCTTGCAGCACATCCCCCTTTCGCCAGCTGGCGTAATAGCGAAGAGGCCCGC
ACCGATCGCCCTTCCCAACAGTTGCGCAGCCTGAATGGCGAATGG
[124 nt withheld, positions 2006-2129]
C
[91 nt withheld, positions 2131-2221]
A
[49 nt withheld, positions 2223-2271]
CCTTTGACGTTGGAGTCCACGTTCTTT
[37 nt withheld, positions 2299-2335]
ACCCTATCTCGGTCTATTCTTTTGATTTATAAGGGATTTTGCCGATTTCGGCCTATTGGTTAAAAAATGA
GCTGATTTAACAAAAATTTAACGCGAATTTTAACAAAATATTAACGCTTACAATTTCCTGATGCGGTATT
TTCTCCTTACGCATCTGTGCGGTATTTCACACCGCATATCGACCGGTCGAGGAGAACTTCTAGTATATCT
ACATACCTAATATTATTGCCTTATTAAAAATGGAATCCCAACAATTACATCAAAATCCACATTCTCTTCA
AAATCAATTGTCCTGTACTTCCTTGTTCATGTGTGTTCAAAAACGTTATATTTATAGGATAATTATACTC
TATTTCTCAACAAGTAATTGGTTGTTTGGCCGAGCGGTCTAAGGCGCCTGATTCAAGAAATATCTTGACC
GCAGTTAACTGTGGGAATACTCAGGTATCGTAAGATGCAAGAGTTCGAATCTCTTAGCAACCATTATTTT
TTTCCTCAACATAACGAGAACACACAGGGGCGCTATCGCACAGAATCAAATTCGATGACTGGAAATTTTT
TGTTAATTTCAGAGGTCGCCTGACGCATATACCTTTTTCAACTGAAAAATTGGGAGAAAAAGGAAAGGTG
AGAGCGCCGGAACCGGCTTTTCATATAGAATAGAGAAGCGTTCATGACTAAATGCTTGCATCACAATACT
TGAAGTTGACAATATTATTTAAGGACCTATTGTTTTTTCCAATAGGTGGTTAGCAATCGTCTTACTTTCT
AACTTTTCTTACCTTTTACATTTCAGCAATATATATATATATATTTCAAGGATATACCATTCTAATGTCT
GCCCCTAAGAAGATCGTCGTTTTGCCAGGTGACCACGTTGGTCAAGAAATCACAGCCGAAGCCATTAAGG
TTCTTAAAGCTATTTCTGATGTTCGTTCCAATGTCAAGTTCGATTTCGAAAATCATTTAATTGGTGGTGC
TGCTATCGATGCTACAGGTGTTCCACTTCCAGATGAGGCGCTGGAAGCCTCCAAGAAGGCTGATGCCGTT
TTGTTAGGTGCTGTGGGTGGTCCTAAATGGGGTACCGGTAGTGTTAGACCTGAACAAGGTTTACTAAAAA
TCCGTAAAGAACTTCAATTGTACGCCAACTTAAGACCATGTAACTTTGCATCCGACTCTCTTTTAGACTT
ATCTCCAATCAAGCCACAATTTGCTAAAGGTACTGACTTCGTTGTTGTCAGAGAATTAGTGGGAGGTATT
TACTTTGGTAAGAGAAAGGAAGACGATGGTGATGGTGTCGCTTGGGATAGTGAACAATACACCGTTCCAG
AAGTGCAAAGAATCACAAGAATGGCCGCTTTCATGGCCCTACAACATGAGCCACCATTGCCTATTTGGTC
CTTGGATAAAGCTAATGTTTTGGCCTCTTCAAGATTATGGAGAAAAACTGTGGAGGAAACCATCAAGAAC
GAATTCCCTACATTGAAGGTTCAACATCAATTGATTGATTCTGCCGCCATGATCCTAGTTAAGAACCCAA
CCCACCTAAATGGTATTATAATCACCAGCAACATGTTTGGTGATATCATCTCCGATGAAGCCTCCGTTAT
CCCAGGTTCCTTGGGTTTGTTGCCATCTGCGTCCTTGGCCTCTTTGCCAGACAAGAACACCGCATTTGGT
TTGTACGAACCATGCCACGGTTCTGCTCCAGATTTGCCAAAGAATAAGGTCAACCCTATCGCCACTATCT
TGTCTGCTGCAATGATGTTGAAATTGTCATTGAACTTGCCTGAAGAAGGTAAGGCCATTGAAGATGCAGT
TAAAAAGGTTTTGGATGCAGGTATCAGAACTGGTGATTTAGGTGGTTCCAACAGTACCACCGAAGTCGGT
GATGCTGTCGCCGAAGAAGTTAAGAAAATCCTTGCTTAAAAAGATTCTCTTTTTTTATGATATTTGTACA
TAAACTTTATAAATGAAATTCATAATAGAAACGACACGAAATTACAAAATGGAATATGTTCATAGGGTAG
ACGAAACTATATACGCAATCTACATACATTTATCAAGAAGGAGAAAAAGGAGGATGTAAAGGAATACAGG
TAAGCAAATTGATACTAATGGCTCAACGTGATAAGGAAAAAGAATTGCACTTTAACATTAATATTGACAA
GGAGGAGGGCACCACACAAAAAGTTAGGTGTAACAGAAAATCATGAAACTATGATTCCTAATTTATATAT
TGGAGGATTTTCTCTAAAAAAAAAAAAATACAACAAATAAAAAACACTCAATGACCTGACCATTTGATGG
AGTTTAAGTCAATACCTTCTTGAACCATTTCCCATAATGGTGAAAGTTCCCTCAAGAATTTTACTCTGTC
AGAAACGGCCTTAACGACGTAGTCGATATGGTGCACTCTCAGTACAATCTGCTCTGATGCCGCATAGTTA
AGCCAGCCCCGACACCCGCCAACACCCGCTGACGCGCCCTGACGGGCTTGTCTGCTCCCGGCATCCGCTT
ACAGACAAGCTGTGACCGTCTCCGGGAGCTGCATGTGTCAGAGGTTTTCACCGTCATCACCGAAACGCGC
GAGACGAAAGGGCCTCGTGATACGCCTATTTTTATAGGTTAATGTCATGATAATAATGGTTTCTTAGGAC
GGATCGCTTGCCTGTAACTTACACGCGCCTCGTATCTTTTAATGATGGAATAATTTGGGAATTTACTCTG
TGTTTATTTATTTTTATGTTTTGTATTTGGATTTTAGAAAGTAAATAAAGAAGGTAGAAGAGTTACGGAA
TGAAGAAAAAAAAATAAACAAAGGTTTAAAAAATTTCAACAAAAAGCGTACTTTACATATATATTTATTA
GACAAGAAAAGCAGATTAAATAGATATACATTCGATTAACGATAAGTAAAATGTAAAATCACAGGATTTT
CGTGTGTGGTCTTCTACACAGACAAGATGAAACAATTCGGCATTAATACCTGAGAGCAGGAAGAGCAAGA
TAAAAGGTAGTATTTGTTGGCGATCCCCCTAGAGTCTTTTACATCTTCGGAAAACAAAAACTATTTTTTC
TTTAATTTCTTTTTTTACTTTCTATTTTTAATTTATATATTTATATTAAAAAATTTAAATTATAATTATT
TTTATAGCACGTGATGAAAAGGACCCAGGTGGCACTTTTCGGGGAAATGTGCGCGGAACCCCTATTTGTT
TATTTTTCTAAATACATTCAAATATGTATCCGCTCATGAGACAATAACCCTGATAAATGCTTCAATAATA
TTGAAAAAGGAAGAGTATGAGTATTCAACATTTCCGTGTCGCCCTTATTCCCTTTTTTGCGGCATTTTGC
CTTCCTGTTTTTGCTCACCCAGAAACGCTGGTGAAAGTAAAAGATGCTGAAGATCAGTTGGGTGCACGAG
TGGGTTACATCGAACTGGATCTCAACAGCGGTAAGATCCTTGAGAGTTTTCGCCCCGAAGAACGTTTTCC
AATGATGAGCACTTTTAAAGTTCTGCTATGTGGCGCGGTATTATCCCGTATTGACGCCGGGCAAGAGCAA
CTCGGTCGCCGCATACACTATTCTCAGAATGACTTGGTTGAGTACTCACCAGTCACAGAAAAGCATCTTA
CGGATGGCATGACAGTAAGAGAATTATGCAGTGCTGCCATAACCATGAGTGATAACACTGCGGCCAACTT
ACTTCTGACAACGATCGGAGGACCGAAGGAGCTAACCGCTTTTTTGCACAACATGGGGGATCATGTAACT
CGCCTTGATCGTTGGGAACCGGAGCTGAATGAAGCCATACCAAACGACGAGCGTGACACCACGATGCCTG
TAGCAATGGCAACAACGTTGCGCAAACTATTAACTGGCGAACTACTTACTCTAGCTTCCCGGCAACAATT
AATAGACTGGATGGAGGCGGATAAAGTTGCAGGACCACTTCTGCGCTCGGCCCTTCCGGCTGGCTGGTTT
ATTGCTGATAAATCTGGAGCCGGTGAGCGTGGGTCTCGCGGTATCATTGCAGCACTGGGGCCAGATGGTA
AGCCCTCCCGTATCGTAGTTATCTACACGACGGGGAGTCAGGCAACTATGGATGAACGAAATAGACAGAT
CGCTGAGATAGGTGCCTCACTGATTAAGCATTGGTAACTGTCAGACCAAGTTTACTCATATATACTTTAG
ATTGATTTAAAACTTCATTTTTAATTTAAAAGGATCTAGGTGAAGATCCTTTTTGATAATCTCATGACCA
AAATCCCTTAACGTGAGTTTTCGTTCCACTGAGCGTCAGACCCCGTAGAAAAGATCAAAGGATCTTCTTG
AGATCCTTTTTTTCTGCGCGTAATCTGCTGCTTGCAAACAAAAAAACCACCGCTACCAGCGGTGGTTTGT
TTGCCGGATCAAGAGCTACCAACTCTTTTTCCGAAGGTAACTGGCTTCAGCAGAGCGCAGATACCAAATA
CTGTTCTTCTAGTGTAGCCGTAGTTAGGCCACCACTTCAAGAACTCTGTAGCACCGCCTACATACCTCGC
TCTGCTAATCCTGTTACCAGTGGCTGCTGCCAGTGGCGATAAGTCGTGTCTTACCGGGTTGGACTCAAGA
CGATAGTTACCGGATAAGGCGCAGCGGTCGGGCTGAACGGGGGGTTCGTGCACACAGCCCAGCTTGGAGC
GAACGACCTACACCGAACTGAGATACCTACAGCGTGAGCTATGAGAAAGCGCCACGCTTCCCGAAGGGAG
AAAGGCGGACAGGTATCCGGTAAGCGGCAGGGTCGGAACAGGAGAGCGCACGAGGGAGCTTCCAGGGGGA
AACGCCTGGTATCTTTATAGTCCTGTCGGGTTTCGCCACCTCTGACTTGAGCGTCGATTTTTGTGATGCT
CGTCAGGGGGGCGGAGCCTATGGAAAAACGCCAGCAACGCGGCCTTTTTACGGTTCCTGGCCTTTTGCTG
GCCTTTTGCTCACATGTTCTTTCCTGCGTTATCCCCTGATTCTGTGGATAACCGTATTACCGCCTTTGAG
TGAGCTGATACCGCTCGCCGCAGCCGAACGACCGAGCGCAGCGAGTCAGTGAGCGAGGAAGCGGAAGAGC
GCCCAATACGCAAACCGCCTCTCCCCGCGCGTTGGCCGATTCATTAATGCAGCTGGCACGACAGGTTTCC
CGACTGGAAAGCGGGCAGTGAGCGCAACGCAATTAATGTGAGTTAGCTCACTCATTAGGCACCCCAGGCT
TTACACTTTATGCTTCCGGCTCGTATGTTGTGTGGAATTGTGAGCGGATAACAATTTCACACAGGAAACA
GCTATGACCATGATTACGCCAAGCGCGCAATTAACCCTCACTAAAGGGAACAAAAGCTGGAGCTCCGGAT
GCAAGGGTTCGAATCCCTTAGCTCTCA
